>Addgene plasmid #1838 | pRET.IIS.IRES-EGFP | addgene partial sequence | sequence record 17035 | 1838 with Neo-R
NACTGCGTGCNTCCATCTTGTTCAATGGCCGATCCCATATTGGCTGCACGGATCCTGAACGGCAGAGGTT
ACGGCAGTTTGTCTCTCCCCCTTCCGGGAGCCACCTTCTTCTCCAACCGTCCCGGTCGCGCTCTCGGCGC
TTCTGAGGAGAGAACTGGCTGAGTGACGCCCTTTATAGATTCGCCCTTGTGTCCCGCCCCTTCCTTTCCC
GCCCTCCCTTGCGCTACGGGGCCGCCCGCACCGGCCTACACGGAGCGCGCGCGGCGGAGTTGTTAGCTTG
GGTCGTGGACCTGACCCCACGCAACGCCCAAAATAATAACCCCCACGAACCATAAACCATTCCCCATGGG
GGACCCCGTCCCTAACCCACGGGGCCAGTGGCTATGGCAGGGCCTGCCGCCCCGACGTTGGCTGCGAGCC
CTGGGCCTTCACCCGAACTTGGGGGGTGGGGTGGGGAAAAGGAAGAAACGCGGGCGTATTGGCCCCAATG
GGGTCTCGGTGGGGTATCGACAGAGTGCCAGCCCTGGGACCGAACCCCGCGTTTATGAACAAACGACCCA
ACACCCGTGCGTTTTATTCTGTCTTTTTATTGCCGTCATAGCGCGGGTTCCTTCCGGTATTGTCTCCTTC
CGTGTTTCAGTTAGCCTCCCCCATCTCCCGGGCAAACGTGCGCGCCAGGTCGCATATATGTCTCGNGTAT
GGACCCGGGGGTGGTGACGTGGGTCTGGGACCATCCCGGGAGGTANAGTNGCAGCAGGGCGTNCCGGCAG
CCCGGCGGGNGATTGG
