[The description below was written by a language model from this plasmid's Addgene catalogue record.]
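Description:
pRET.IIS.IRES-EGFP is a retroviral gene-trap vector built on the pRET backbone and deposited as an empty backbone with no gene insert. It belongs to the RET ("removable exon trap") family of poly A-trap retrovirus vectors, which were designed for reversible disruption and expression monitoring of genes in living mammalian cells. The record classifies it as a mammalian expression, retroviral, Cre/Lox vector and calls it a "Type II" variant. In bacteria it is maintained as a high-copy plasmid under ampicillin selection. In mammalian cells, selection is by neomycin resistance using G418.

No feature table is provided, so the detailed arrangement of elements cannot be confirmed. The name and depositor comments indicate an IRES-EGFP reporter followed by a growth hormone polyadenylation signal (GHpA). An IRES allows cap-independent translation of EGFP from a trapped transcript, so fluorescence can report the expression of the gene into which the provirus has integrated. In a poly A-trap design generally, the selectable marker lacks its own polyadenylation signal, so it is expressed stably only when spliced to downstream exons of a host gene. The Cre/Lox classification fits the "removable" and "reversible" aspects of the design, but the record does not state where the lox sites lie.

According to the depositor, this is a modified RET-EGFP vector that gives reasonably high-titer virus, up to roughly 4×10^5 cfu/ml. The trade-off is lower selectivity for intragenic integration than the Type I RET vectors achieve. An additional XbaI site between EGFP and GHpA prevents the essential elements from being isolated on a single XbaI fragment. The vector is therefore unsuitable for delivery by transfection and is intended for retroviral infection.
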