Addgene plasmid #1838: pRET.IIS.IRES-EGFP
Purpose: (Empty Backbone)
Depositing lab: Philip Leder. Depositing organization: Harvard Medical School. Publication: RET: a poly A-trap retrovirus vector for reversible disruption and expression monitoring of genes in living cells. Ishida Y, Leder P. Nucleic Acids Res 1999 Dec 15;27(24):e35. 10.1093/nar/27.24.e35 PubMed 10572187.
Backbone
  Vector backbone: pRET
  Vector type: Mammalian Expression, Retroviral, Cre/Lox
  Selectable markers: Neomycin (select with G418)
Growth in bacteria
  Bacterial resistance: Ampicillin, 100 μg/mL
  Growth temperature: 37°C
  Growth strain: DH5alpha
  Copy number: High Copy
Gene/Insert
  Gene/Insert name: None (alt names: retroviral RET construct; removable exon trap; Type II vector)
  Cloning method: Restriction Enzyme
  Sequencing primers: 5′ na
Terms and licenses: Academic/Nonprofit Terms; Industry Terms: Not Available to Industry
Depositor comments: See scanned map (#3). This is a modified RET-EGFP vector for reasonably high-titer virus production, up to ~4x10^5 cfu/ml. However, the selectivity for the intragenic integration would not be as high as that achieved by other RET vectors (Type I). An additional XbaI site between EGFP and GHpA prevents isolation of essential elements of the vector on a single XbaI-XbaI fragment; this vector is not suitable for transfection. (Leder #C-1022)
How to cite: pRET.IIS.IRES-EGFP was a gift from Philip Leder (Addgene plasmid # 1838 ; http://n2t.net/addgene:1838 ; RRID:Addgene_1838)
